>Addgene plasmid #142283 | TFORF0638 | addgene full sequence | sequence record 427307 | Addgene NGS Result
TTAATGTAGTCTTATGCAATACTCTTGTAGTCTTGCAACATGGTAACGATGAGTTAGCAACATGCCTTAC
AAGGAGAGAAAAAGCACCGTGCATGCCGATTGGTGGAAGTAAGGTGGTACGATCGTGCCTTATTAGGAAG
GCAACAGACGGGTCTGACATGGATTGGACGAACCACTGAATTGCCGCATTGCAGAGATATTGTATTTAAG
TGCCTAGCTCGATACATAAACGGGTCTCTCTGGTTAGACCAGATCTGAGCCTGGGAGCTCTCTGGCTAAC
TAGGGAACCCACTGCTTAAGCCTCAATAAAGCTTGCCTTGAGTGCTTCAAGTAGTGTGTGCCCGTCTGTT
GTGTGACTCTGGTAACTAGAGATCCCTCAGACCCTTTTAGTCAGTGTGGAAAATCTCTAGCAGTGGCGCC
CGAACAGGGACTTGAAAGCGAAAGGGAAACCAGAGGAGCTCTCTCGACGCAGGACTCGGCTTGCTGAAGC
GCGCACGGCAAGAGGCGAGGGGCGGCGACTGGTGAGTACGCCAAAAATTTTGACTAGCGGAGGCTAGAAG
GAGAGAGATGGGTGCGAGAGCGTCAGTATTAAGCGGGGGAGAATTAGATCGCGATGGGAAAAAATTCGGT
TAAGGCCAGGGGGAAAGAAAAAATATAAATTAAAACATATAGTATGGGCAAGCAGGGAGCTAGAACGATT
CGCAGTTAATCCTGGCCTGTTAGAAACATCAGAAGGCTGTAGACAAATACTGGGACAGCTACAACCATCC
CTTCAGACAGGATCAGAAGAACTTAGATCATTATATAATACAGTAGCAACCCTCTATTGTGTGCATCAAA
GGATAGAGATAAAAGACACCAAGGAAGCTTTAGACAAGATAGAGGAAGAGCAAAACAAAAGTAAGACCAC
CGCACAGCAAGCGGCCGCTGATCTTCAGACCTGGAGGAGGAGATATGAGGGACAATTGGAGAAGTGAATT
ATATAAATATAAAGTAGTAAAAATTGAACCATTAGGAGTAGCACCCACCAAGGCAAAGAGAAGAGTGGTG
CAGAGAGAAAAAAGAGCAGTGGGAATAGGAGCTTTGTTCCTTGGGTTCTTGGGAGCAGCAGGAAGCACTA
TGGGCGCAGCGTCAATGACGCTGACGGTACAGGCCAGACAATTATTGTCTGGTATAGTGCAGCAGCAGAA
CAATTTGCTGAGGGCTATTGAGGCGCAACAGCATCTGTTGCAACTCACAGTCTGGGGCATCAAGCAGCTC
CAGGCAAGAATCCTGGCTGTGGAAAGATACCTAAAGGATCAACAGCTCCTGGGGATTTGGGGTTGCTCTG
GAAAACTCATTTGCACCACTGCTGTGCCTTGGAATGCTAGTTGGAGTAATAAATCTCTGGAACAGATTTG
GAATCACACGACCTGGATGGAGTGGGACAGAGAAATTAACAATTACACAAGCTTAATACACTCCTTAATT
GAAGAATCGCAAAACCAGCAAGAAAAGAATGAACAAGAATTATTGGAATTAGATAAATGGGCAAGTTTGT
GGAATTGGTTTAACATAACAAATTGGCTGTGGTATATAAAATTATTCATAATGATAGTAGGAGGCTTGGT
AGGTTTAAGAATAGTTTTTGCTGTACTTTCTATAGTGAATAGAGTTAGGCAGGGATATTCACCATTATCG
TTTCAGACCCACCTCCCAACCCCGAGGGGACCCATGCATTGCATCTCAATTAGTCAGCAACCAGGTGTGG
AAAGTCCCCAGGCTCCCCAGCAGGCAGAAGTATGCAAAGCATGCGTCTCAATTAGTCAGCAACCATAGTC
CCGCCCCTAACTCCGCCCATCCCGCCCCTAACTCCGCCCAGTTCCGCCCATTCTCCGCCCCATGGCTGAC
TAATTTTTTTTATTTATGCAGAGGCCGAGGCCGCCTCGGCCTCTGAGCTATTCCAGAAGTAGTGAGGAGG
CTTTTTTGGAGGCCTAGGCTTTTGCAAAAAGCTTTCTAGAGGTACCACCGGAGCTTACCATGACCGAGTA
CAAGCCCACGGTGCGCCTCGCCACCCGCGACGACGTCCCCAGGGCCGTACGCACCCTCGCCGCCGCGTTC
GCCGACTACCCCGCCACGCGCCACACCGTCGATCCGGACCGCCACATCGAGCGGGTCACCGAGCTGCAAG
AACTCTTCCTCACGCGCGTCGGGCTCGACATCGGCAAGGTGTGGGTCGCGGACGACGGCGCCGCCGTGGC
GGTCTGGACCACGCCGGAGAGCGTCGAAGCGGGGGCGGTGTTCGCCGAGATCGGCCCGCGCATGGCCGAG
TTGAGCGGTTCCCGGCTGGCCGCGCAGCAACAGATGGAAGGCCTCCTGGCGCCGCACCGGCCCAAGGAGC
CCGCGTGGTTCCTGGCCACCGTCGGCGTCTCGCCCGACCACCAGGGCAAGGGTCTGGGCAGCGCCGTCGT
GCTCCCCGGAGTGGAGGCGGCCGAGCGCGCCGGGGTGCCCGCCTTCCTGGAGACCTCCGCGCCCCGCAAC
CTCCCCTTCTACGAGCGGCTCGGCTTCACCGTCACCGCCGACGTCGAGGTGCCCGAAGGACCGCGCACCT
GGTGCATGACCCGCAAGCCCGGTGCCAGTTAACGAATTCTAGATCTTGAGACAAATGGCAGTATTCATCC
ACAATTTTAAAAGAAAAGGGGGGATTGGGGGGTACAGTGCAGGGGAAAGAATAGTAGACATAATAGCAAC
AGACATACAAACTAAAGAATTACAAAAACAAATTACAAAAATTCAAAATTTTCGGGTTTATTACAGGGAC
AGCAGAGATCCACTTTGGCGCCGGCTCGAGGCCTGCAGGTGCAAAGATGGATAAAGTTTTAAACAGAGAG
GAATCTTTGCAGCTAATGGACCTTCTAGGTCTTGAAAGGAGTGGGAATTGGCTCCGGTGCCCGTCAGTGG
GCAGAGCGCACATCGCCCACAGTCCCCGAGAAGTTGGGGGGAGGGGTCGGCAATTGAACCGGTGCCTAGA
GAAGGTGGCGCGGGGTAAACTGGGAAAGTGATGTCGTGTACTGGCTCCGCCTTTTTCCCGAGGGTGGGGG
AGAACCGTATATAAGTGCAGTAGTCGCCGTGAACGTTCTTTTTCGCAACGGGTTTGCCGCCAGAACACAG
GTAAGTGCCGTGTGTGGTTCCCGCGGGCCTGGCCTCTTTACGGGTTATGGCCCTTGCGTGCCTTGAATTA
CTTCCACCTGGCTGCAGTACGTGATTCTTGATCCCGAGCTTCGGGTTGGAAGTGGGTGGGAGAGTTCGAG
GCCTTGCGCTTAAGGAGCCCCTTCGCCTCGTGCTTGAGTTGAGGCCTGGCCTGGGCGCTGGGGCCGCCGC
GTGCGAATCTGGTGGCACCTTCGCGCCTGTCTCGCTGCTTTCGATAAGTCTCTAGCCATTTAAAATTTTT
GATGACCTGCTGCGACGCTTTTTTTCTGGCAAGATAGTCTTGTAAATGCGGGCCAAGATCTGCACACTGG
TATTTCGGTTTTTGGGGCCGCGGGCGGCGACGGGGCCCGTGCGTCCCAGCGCACATGTTCGGCGAGGCGG
GGCCTGCGAGCGCGGCCACCGAGAATCGGACGGGGGTAGTCTCAAGCTGGCCGGCCTGCTCTGGTGCCTG
GCCTCGCGCCGCCGTGTATCGCCCCGCCCTGGGCGGCAAGGCTGGCCCGGTCGGCACCAGTTGCGTGAGC
GGAAAGATGGCCGCTTCCCGGCCCTGCTGCAGGGAGCTCAAAATGGAGGACGCGGCGCTCGGGAGAGCGG
GCGGGTGAGTCACCCACACAAAGGAAAAGGGCCTTTCCGTCCTCAGCCGTCGCTTCATGTGACTCCACGG
AGTACCGGGCGCCGTCCAGGCACCTCGATTAGTTCTCGAGCTTTTGGAGTACGTCGTCTTTAGGTTGGGG
GGAGGGGTTTTATGCGATGGAGTTTCCCCACACTGAGTGGGTGGAGACTGAAGTTAGGCCAGCTTGGCAC
TTGATGTAATTCTCCTTGGAATTTGCCCTTTTTGAGTTTGGATCTTGGTTCATTCTCAAGCCTCAGACAG
TGGTTCAAAGTTTTTTTCTTCCATTTCAGGTGTCGTGAGGCTAGCACCGCCACCATGCTCTCAAACTGCA
GACAAAACACCTTAGGACATAACACACAGACCTCAATCGCTCAGGATTTTAGTTCTGAGCAGGGCAGGAC
TGCGCCCCAGGACCAGAAAGCCAGTATCCAGATTTACCCCTGGATGCAGCGAATGAATTCGCACAGTGGG
GTCGGCTACGGAGCGGACCGGAGGCGCGGCCGCCAGATCTACTCGCGGTACCAGACCCTGGAACTGGAGA
AGGAATTTCACTTCAATCGCTACCTAACGCGGCGCCGGCGCATCGAGATCGCCAACGCGCTTTGCCTGAC
CGAGCGACAGATCAAAATCTGGTTCCAGAACCGCCGGATGAAGTGGAAAAAAGAATCTAATCTCACATCC
ACTCTCTCGGGGGGCGGCGGAGGGGCCACCGCCGACAGCCTGGGCGGAAAAGAGGAAAAGCGGGAAGAGA
CAGAAGAGGAGAAGCAGAAAGAGTAGTAATGAACTAGTCCGTAACTTGAAAGTATTTCGATTTCTTGGCT
TTATATATCTTGTGGAAAGGACGAAATGTGTACCTGGATCCACTCGCTACGCGTTAAGTCGACAATCAAC
CTCTGGATTACAAAATTTGTGAAAGATTGACTGGTATTCTTAACTATGTTGCTCCTTTTACGCTATGTGG
ATACGCTGCTTTAATGCCTTTGTATCATGCTATTGCTTCCCGTATGGCTTTCATTTTCTCCTCCTTGTAT
AAATCCTGGTTGCTGTCTCTTTATGAGGAGTTGTGGCCCGTTGTCAGGCAACGTGGCGTGGTGTGCACTG
TGTTTGCTGACGCAACCCCCACTGGTTGGGGCATTGCCACCACCTGTCAGCTCCTTTCCGGGACTTTCGC
TTTCCCCCTCCCTATTGCCACGGCGGAACTCATCGCCGCCTGCCTTGCCCGCTGCTGGACAGGGGCTCGG
CTGTTGGGCACTGACAATTCCGTGGTGTTGTCGGGGAAATCATCGTCCTTTCCTTGGCTGCTCGCCTGTG
TTGCCACCTGGATTCTGCGCGGGACGTCCTTCTGCTACGTCCCTTCGGCCCTCAATCCAGCGGACCTTCC
TTCCCGCGGCCTGCTGCCGGCTCTGCGGCCTCTTCCGCGTCTTCGCCTTCGCCCTCAGACGAGTCGGATC
TCCCTTTGGGCCGCCTCCCCGCGTCGACTTTAAGACCAATGACTTACAAGGCAGCTGTAGATCTTAGCCA
CTTTTTAAAAGAAAAGGGGGGACTGGAAGGGCTAATTCACTCCCAACGAAGACAAGATCTGCTTTTTGCT
TGTACTGGGTCTCTCTGGTTAGACCAGATCTGAGCCTGGGAGCTCTCTGGCTAACTAGGGAACCCACTGC
TTAAGCCTCAATAAAGCTTGCCTTGAGTGCTTCAAGTAGTGTGTGCCCGTCTGTTGTGTGACTCTGGTAA
CTAGAGATCCCTCAGACCCTTTTAGTCAGTGTGGAAAATCTCTAGCAGTACGTATAGTAGTTCATGTCAT
CTTATTATTCAGTATTTATAACTTGCAAAGAAATGAATATCAGAGAGTGAGAGGAACTTGTTTATTGCAG
CTTATAATGGTTACAAATAAAGCAATAGCATCACAAATTTCACAAATAAAGCATTTTTTTCACTGCATTC
TAGTTGTGGTTTGTCCAAACTCATCAATGTATCTTATCATGTCTGGCTCTAGCTATCCCGCCCCTAACTC
CGCCCATCCCGCCCCTAACTCCGCCCAGTTCCGCCCATTCTCCGCCCCATGGCTGACTAATTTTTTTTAT
TTATGCAGAGGCCGAGGCCGCCTCGGCCTCTGAGCTATTCCAGAAGTAGTGAGGAGGCTTTTTTGGAGGC
CTAGGGACGTACCCAATTCGCCCTATAGTGAGTCGTATTACGCGCGCTCACTGGCCGTCGTTTTACAACG
TCGTGACTGGGAAAACCCTGGCGTTACCCAACTTAATCGCCTTGCAGCACATCCCCCTTTCGCCAGCTGG
CGTAATAGCGAAGAGGCCCGCACCGATCGCCCTTCCCAACAGTTGCGCAGCCTGAATGGCGAATGGG
[124 nt withheld, positions 6158-6281]
C
[91 nt withheld, positions 6283-6373]
A
[49 nt withheld, positions 6375-6423]
CCTTTGACGTTGGAGTCCACGTTCTTT
[37 nt withheld, positions 6451-6487]
ACCCTATCTCGGTCTATTCTTTTGATTTATAAGGGATTTTGCCGATTTCGGCCTATTGGTTAAAAAATGA
GCTGATTTAACAAAAATTTAACGCGAATTTTAACAAAATATTAACGCTTACAATTTAGGTGGCACTTTTC
GGGGAAATGTGCGCGGAACCCCTATTTGTTTATTTTTCTAAATACATTCAAATATGTATCCGCTCATGAG
ACAATAACCCTGATAAATGCTTCAATAATATTGAAAAAGGAAGAGTATGAGTATTCAACATTTCCGTGTC
GCCCTTATTCCCTTTTTTGCGGCATTTTGCCTTCCTGTTTTTGCTCACCCAGAAACGCTGGTGAAAGTAA
AAGATGCTGAAGATCAGTTGGGTGCACGAGTGGGTTACATCGAACTGGATCTCAACAGCGGTAAGATCCT
TGAGAGTTTTCGCCCCGAAGAACGTTTTCCAATGATGAGCACTTTTAAAGTTCTGCTATGTGGCGCGGTA
TTATCCCGTATTGACGCCGGGCAAGAGCAACTCGGTCGCCGCATACACTATTCTCAGAATGACTTGGTTG
AGTACTCACCAGTCACAGAAAAGCATCTTACGGATGGCATGACAGTAAGAGAATTATGCAGTGCTGCCAT
AACCATGAGTGATAACACTGCGGCCAACTTACTTCTGACAACGATCGGAGGACCGAAGGAGCTAACCGCT
TTTTTGCACAACATGGGGGATCATGTAACTCGCCTTGATCGTTGGGAACCGGAGCTGAATGAAGCCATAC
CAAACGACGAGCGTGACACCACGATGCCTGTAGCAATGGCAACAACGTTGCGCAAACTATTAACTGGCGA
ACTACTTACTCTAGCTTCCCGGCAACAATTAATAGACTGGATGGAGGCGGATAAAGTTGCAGGACCACTT
CTGCGCTCGGCCCTTCCGGCTGGCTGGTTTATTGCTGATAAATCTGGAGCCGGTGAGCGTGGGTCTCGCG
GTATCATTGCAGCACTGGGGCCAGATGGTAAGCCCTCCCGTATCGTAGTTATCTACACGACGGGGAGTCA
GGCAACTATGGATGAACGAAATAGACAGATCGCTGAGATAGGTGCCTCACTGATTAAGCATTGGTAACTG
TCAGACCAAGTTTACTCATATATACTTTAGATTGATTTAAAACTTCATTTTTAATTTAAAAGGATCTAGG
TGAAGATCCTTTTTGATAATCTCATGACCAAAATCCCTTAACGTGAGTTTTCGTTCCACTGAGCGTCAGA
CCCCGTAGAAAAGATCAAAGGATCTTCTTGAGATCCTTTTTTTCTGCGCGTAATCTGCTGCTTGCAAACA
AAAAAACCACCGCTACCAGCGGTGGTTTGTTTGCCGGATCAAGAGCTACCAACTCTTTTTCCGAAGGTAA
CTGGCTTCAGCAGAGCGCAGATACCAAATACTGTTCTTCTAGTGTAGCCGTAGTTAGGCCACCACTTCAA
GAACTCTGTAGCACCGCCTACATACCTCGCTCTGCTAATCCTGTTACCAGTGGCTGCTGCCAGTGGCGAT
AAGTCGTGTCTTACCGGGTTGGACTCAAGACGATAGTTACCGGATAAGGCGCAGCGGTCGGGCTGAACGG
GGGGTTCGTGCACACAGCCCAGCTTGGAGCGAACGACCTACACCGAACTGAGATACCTACAGCGTGAGCT
ATGAGAAAGCGCCACGCTTCCCGAAGGGAGAAAGGCGGACAGGTATCCGGTAAGCGGCAGGGTCGGAACA
GGAGAGCGCACGAGGGAGCTTCCAGGGGGAAACGCCTGGTATCTTTATAGTCCTGTCGGGTTTCGCCACC
TCTGACTTGAGCGTCGATTTTTGTGATGCTCGTCAGGGGGGCGGAGCCTATGGAAAAACGCCAGCAACGC
GGCCTTTTTACGGTTCCTGGCCTTTTGCTGGCCTTTTGCTCACATGTTCTTTCCTGCGTTATCCCCTGAT
TCTGTGGATAACCGTATTACCGCCTTTGAGTGAGCTGATACCGCTCGCCGCAGCCGAACGACCGAGCGCA
GCGAGTCAGTGAGCGAGGAAGCGGAAGAGCGCCCAATACGCAAACCGCCTCTCCCCGCGCGTTGGCCGAT
TCATTAATGCAGCTGGCACGACAGGTTTCCCGACTGGAAAGCGGGCAGTGAGCGCAACGCAATTAATGTG
AGTTAGCTCACTCATTAGGCACCCCAGGCTTTACACTTTATGCTTCCGGCTCGTATGTTGTGTGGAATTG
TGAGCGGATAACAATTTCACACAGGAAACAGCTATGACCATGATTACGCCAAGCGCGCAATTAACCCTCA
CTAAAGGGAACAAAAGCTGGAGCTGCAAGC
Features (pLannotate 1.2.2; 31 found; start..end, strand, type, name):
      5..231     +  promoter       RSV promoter: Rous sarcoma virus enhancer/promoter
    232..412     +  LTR            5' LTR (truncated): truncated 5' long terminal repeat (LTR) from HIV-1
    459..584     +  misc_feature   HIV-1 Ψ: packaging signal of human immunodeficiency virus type 1
    568..931     +  CDS            HIV-1 gag (fragment): gag protein from human immunodeficiency virus 1; gag
   1077..1310    +  misc_feature   RRE: The Rev response element (RRE) of HIV-1 allows for Rev-dependent mRNA export from the nucleus to the cytoplasm.
   1687..1713    +  CDS            Rev (fragment): human immunodeficiency virus 1 (HIV-1) Rev protein; rev; enhances nuclear export of unspliced and incompletely spliced viral mRNAs
   1720..1743    +  promoter       SV40 promoter (fragment): SV40 early promoter
   1744..1815    +  promoter       SV40 promoter (fragment): SV40 enhancer and early promoter
   1839..1974    +  rep_origin     SV40 ori: SV40 origin of replication
   2020..2616    +  CDS            PuroR (fragment): puromycin N-acetyltransferase; pac from Streptomyces; confers resistance to puromycin
   2665..2782    +  misc_feature   cPPT/CTS: central polypurine tract and central termination sequence of HIV-1
   2847..2913    +  CDS            small t antigen (fragment): SV40 (simian virus 40) small t antigen
   2920..4098    +  promoter       EF-1α promoter: strong constitutive promoter for human elongation factor EF-1α
   4115..4573    +  CDS            HOXC6: HXC6_SHEEP - Experimental evidence at transcript level: Swiss-Prot protein existence level 2. Sequence-specific transcription factor which is part of a developmental regulatory system that provides cells with specific positional identities on the anterior-posterior axis. From Ovis aries (Sheep).
   4589..4642    +  promoter       U6 promoter (fragment): RNA polymerase III promoter for human U6 snRNA
   4684..5272    +  misc_feature   WPRE: woodchuck hepatitis virus posttranscriptional regulatory element
   5323..5342    +  misc_feature   cPPT/CTS (fragment): central polypurine tract and central termination sequence of HIV-1
   5344..5577    +  LTR            3' LTR (ΔU3): self-inactivating 3' long terminal repeat (LTR) from HIV-1
   5655..5776    +  polyA_signal   SV40 poly(A) signal: SV40 polyadenylation signal
   5816..5951    +  rep_origin     SV40 ori: SV40 origin of replication
   5972..5990    -  promoter       T7 promoter: promoter for bacteriophage T7 RNA polymerase
   5998..6153    +  CDS            lacZα (fragment): LacZα fragment of β-galactosidase; lacZ fragment
   6158..6586    +  rep_origin     f1 ori (sequence partly withheld): f1 bacteriophage origin of replication; arrow indicates direction of (+) strand synthesis
   6639..6743    +  promoter       AmpR promoter: bla
   6744..7604    +  CDS            AmpR: β-lactamase; bla; confers resistance to ampicillin, carbenicillin, and related antibiotics
   7775..8363    +  rep_origin     ori: high-copy-number ColE1/pMB1/pBR322/pUC origin of replication
   8546..8638    +  CDS            lacI (fragment): lac repressor; lacI; The lac repressor binds to the lac operator to inhibit transcription in E. coli. This inhibition can be relieved by adding lactose or isopropyl-β-D-thiogalactopyranoside (IPTG).
   8651..8672    +  protein_bind   CAP binding site: CAP binding activates transcription in the presence of cAMP. E. coli catabolite activator protein
   8687..8717    +  promoter       lac promoter: promoter for the E. coli lac operon
   8725..8741    +  protein_bind   lac operator: The lac repressor binds to the lac operator to inhibit transcription in E. coli. This inhibition can be relieved by adding lactose or isopropyl-β-D-thiogalactopyranoside (IPTG). lac repressor encoded by lacI
   8786..8804    +  promoter       T3 promoter: promoter for bacteriophage T3 RNA polymerase
