[The description below was written by a language model from this plasmid's Addgene catalogue record and pLannotate feature annotations shown in this document.]
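Description:
TFORF0638 is a third-generation-style, self-inactivating lentiviral expression plasmid built on the pLX_TRC317 backbone. It belongs to a barcoded library of transcription factor open reading frames. It carries the human HOXC6 ORF, a homeobox transcription factor involved in anterior-posterior positional identity. The depositor notes that this ORF corresponds to a specific transcript isoform and was made by gene synthesis. The automated annotation labels the coding region by its closest match, the sheep HOXC6 protein, but the catalogue entry gives the species as human.

The ORF is driven by the strong constitutive EF-1α promoter and followed by a WPRE, which enhances transcript stability and expression. A unique 24-bp barcode identifies this transcription factor in pooled screens. It is not separately annotated in the feature table, so its exact position is not stated in the record.

The viral cassette begins with an RSV promoter fused to a truncated HIV-1 5' LTR, which makes genomic RNA production Tat-independent. This is followed by the Ψ packaging signal with a gag fragment, the RRE for Rev-dependent nuclear export and a cPPT/CTS. It ends in a ΔU3 3' LTR that inactivates the LTR promoter after integration. Upstream of the EF-1α cassette, an SV40 early promoter drives puromycin N-acetyltransferase for selection of transduced mammalian cells.

In bacteria the plasmid is maintained through a high-copy ColE1/pUC origin and ampicillin resistance, and an f1 origin and lac-region remnants are also present. The depositor cautions that the plasmid can recombine. Its intended use is overexpression of HOXC6, alone or pooled with other library members, in screens of transcription-factor-directed differentiation.
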