Addgene plasmid #142283: TFORF0638
Purpose: Lentiviral vector for overexpressing transcription factor ORFs with unique 24-bp barcodes. Barcodes facilitate identification of transcription factors in pooled screens.
Depositing lab: Feng Zhang. Depositing organization: Broad Institute. Publication: A transcription factor atlas of directed differentiation. Joung J, Ma S, Tay T, Geiger-Schuller KR, Kirchgatterer PC, Verdine VK, Guo B, Arias-Garcia MA, Allen WE, Singh A, Kuksenko O, Abudayyeh OO, Gootenberg JS, Fu Z, Macrae RK, Buenrostro JD, Regev A, Zhang F. Cell. 2023 Jan 5;186(1):209-229.e26. doi: 10.1016/j.cell.2022.11.026. PubMed 36608654.
Backbone
  Vector backbone: pLX_TRC317
  Backbone manufacturer: Broad Institute Genetic Perturbation Platform
  Backbone size w/o insert (bp): 8264
  Vector type: Mammalian Expression, Lentiviral
  Selectable markers: Puromycin
Growth in bacteria
  Bacterial resistance: Ampicillin, 100 μg/mL
  Growth temperature: 30°C
  Growth strain: DH5alpha
  Copy number: High Copy
Gene/Insert
  Gene/Insert name: HOXC6
  Species: H. sapiens (human)
  Insert size (bp): 563
  Entrez Gene: HOXC6 (a.k.a. CP25, HHO.C8, HOX3, HOX3C)
  Promoter: EF1a
  Cloning method: Unknown
  Sequencing primers: 5′ GGGTGGAGACTGAAGTTAGGCCAG; 3′ CACATAGCGTAAAAGGAGCAACATAG
Terms and licenses: Academic/Nonprofit Terms; Industry Terms: Not Available to Industry
Depositor comments: NM_153693,ENST00000394331 . The transcription factor ORF portion of this plasmid was synthesized by Genewiz. Please test multiple small colonies in case of plasmid recombination. To make this collection available in a timely manner, a portion of this collection was not fully sequenced by Addgene. If an Addgene verified full plasmid sequence is not available, please contact us prior to placing an order to request the full sequence.
How to cite: TFORF0638 was a gift from Feng Zhang (Addgene plasmid # 142283 ; http://n2t.net/addgene:142283 ; RRID:Addgene_142283)
