>Addgene plasmid #142283 | TFORF0638 | depositor partial sequence | sequence record 278987 | Insert
ACCGCCACCATGCTCTCAAACTGCAGACAAAACACCTTAGGACATAACACACAGACCTCAATCGCTCAGG
ATTTTAGTTCTGAGCAGGGCAGGACTGCGCCCCAGGACCAGAAAGCCAGTATCCAGATTTACCCCTGGAT
GCAGCGAATGAATTCGCACAGTGGGGTCGGCTACGGAGCGGACCGGAGGCGCGGCCGCCAGATCTACTCG
CGGTACCAGACCCTGGAACTGGAGAAGGAATTTCACTTCAATCGCTACCTAACGCGGCGCCGGCGCATCG
AGATCGCCAACGCGCTTTGCCTGACCGAGCGACAGATCAAAATCTGGTTCCAGAACCGCCGGATGAAGTG
GAAAAAAGAATCTAATCTCACATCCACTCTCTCGGGGGGCGGCGGAGGGGCCACCGCCGACAGCCTGGGC
GGAAAAGAGGAAAAGCGGGAAGAGACAGAAGAGGAGAAGCAGAAAGAGTAGTAATGAACTAGTCCGTAAC
TTGAAAGTATTTCGATTTCTTGGCTTTATATATCTTGTGGAAAGGACGAAATGTGTACCTGGATCCACTC
GCT
