>Addgene plasmid #142283 | TFORF0638 | depositor partial sequence | sequence record 278988 | Barcode
AATGTGTACCTGGATCCACTCGCT
